>Addgene plasmid #19292 | pBabePuro-hSNAIL.ER.NoTag | addgene partial sequence | sequence record 25048 | 19292 with hSNAIL-F
AGCCTGGGTGCCCTCAAGATGCACATCCGAAGCCACACGCTGCCCTGCGTCTGCGGAACCTGCGGGAAGG
CCTTCTCTAGGCCCTGGCTGCTACAAGGCCATGTCCGGACCCACACTGGCGAGAAGCCCTTCTCCTGTCC
CCACTGCAGCCGTGCCTTCGCTGACCGCTCCAACCTGCGGGCCCACCTCCAGACCCACTCAGATGTCAAG
AAGTACCAGTGCCAGGCGTGTGCTCGGACCTTCTCCCGAATGTCCCTGCTCCACAAGCACCAAGAGTCCG
GCTGCTCAGGATGTCCCCGCGAATTCGCTAATTCTATGGGTGCTTCAGGAGACATGAGGGCTGCCAACCT
TTGGCCAAGCCCTCTTGTGATTAAGCACACTAAGAAGAATAGCCCTGCCTTGTCCTTGACAGCTGACCAG
ATGGTCAGTGCCTTGTTGGATGCTGAACCGCCCATGATCTATTCTGAATATGATCCTTCTAGACCCTTCA
GTGAAGCCTCAATGATGGGCTTATTGACCAACCTAGCAGATAGGGAGCTGGTTCATATGATCAACTGGGC
AAAGAGAGTGCCAGGCTTTGGGGACTTGAATCTCCATGATCAGGTCCACCTTCTCGAGTGTGCCTGGCTG
GAGATTCTGATGATTGGTCTCGTCTGGCGCTCCATGGAACACCCGGGGAAGCTCCTGTTTGCTCCTAACT
TGCTCCTGGACAGGAATCAAGGTAAATGTGTGGAAGGCATGGTGGAGATCTTTGACATGTTGCTTGCTAC
GTCAAGTCGGTTCCGCATGATGAACCTGCAGGGTGAAGAGTTTGTGTGCCTCAAATCCATCATTTTGCTT
AATTCCGGAGTGTACACGTTTCTGTCCAGCACCTTGAAGTCTCTGGAAGAGAAGGACCACATCCACCGTG
TCCTGGACNAGATCACAGACACTTTGATCCACCTGATGGCCAAAGCTGGGCCTGACTCTGCANCAGCAGC
ATCGCGCTAGCTCAGCTC
