>Addgene plasmid #19292 | pBabePuro-hSNAIL.ER.NoTag | addgene partial sequence | sequence record 25049 | pBABE-5
TNCGGCGGATCNCACTATGCTTGACTACAAGGACGACGATGACAAGATGCCGCGCTCTTTCCTCGTCAGG
AAGCCCTCCGACCCCAATCGGAAGCCTAACTACAGCGAGCTGCAGGACTCTAATCCAGAGTTTACCTTCC
AGCAGCCCTACGACCAGGCCCACCTGCTGGCAGCCATCCCACCTCCGGAGATCCTCAACCCCACCGCCTC
GCTGCCAATGCTCATCTGGGACTCTGTCCTGGCGCCCCAAGCCCAGCCAATTGCCTGGGCCTCCCTTCGG
CTCCAGGAGAGTCCCAGGGTGGCAGAGCTGACCTCCCTGTCAGATGAGGACAGTGGGAAAGGCTCCCAGC
CCCCCAGCCCACCCTCACCGGCTCCTTCGTCCTTCTCCTCTACTTCAGTCTCTTCCTTGGAGGCCGAGGC
CTATGCTGCCTTCCCAGGCTTGGGCCAAGTGCCCAAGCAGCTGGCCCAGCTCTCTGAGGCCAAGGATCTC
CAGGCTCGAAAGGCCTTCAACTGCAAATACTGCAACAAGGAATACCTCAGCCTGGGTGCCCTCAAGATGC
ACATCCGAAGCCACACGCTGCCCTGCGTCTGCGGAACCTGCGGGAAGGCCTTCTCTAGGCCCTGGCTGCT
ACAAGGCCATGTCCGGACCCACACTGGCGAGAAGCCCTTCTCCTGTCCCCACTGCAGCCGTGCCTTCGCT
GACCGCTCCAACCTGCGGGCCCACCTCCAGACCCACTCAGATGTCAAGAAGTACCAGTGCCAGGCGTGTG
CTCGGACCTTCTCCGATGTCCTGCTCACAGCACAAGAGTC
