[The description below was written by a language model from this plasmid's Addgene catalogue record.]
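Description:
pBabePuro-hSNAIL.ER.NoTag is a retroviral mammalian expression plasmid built on the pBabePuro backbone (about 6.4 kb without insert). It is maintained in E. coli as a high-copy plasmid under ampicillin selection, and it carries a puromycin resistance marker for selecting transduced or transfected mammalian cells. No feature table accompanies the record, so the promoters and viral elements are not listed. pBabe-type vectors are generally Moloney murine leukemia virus-based: the insert is transcribed from the 5′ LTR, a packaging signal allows the transcript to be incorporated into virions when the plasmid is introduced into a packaging cell line, and a separate internal promoter drives the drug-resistance gene.

The payload is the human SNAIL coding sequence (SNAI1, roughly 810 bp), cloned between BamHI and EcoRI sites, both of which are retained. It is fused at its C terminus to the ligand-binding domain of mouse estrogen receptor alpha, which is supplied by the backbone. SNAI1 is a zinc-finger transcriptional repressor, and the associated publication concerns repression of E-cadherin by this protein family in breast cancer. Fusions to an ER ligand-binding domain are commonly used to make a transcription factor's activity conditional: the chimeric protein is held inactive until an appropriate ER ligand is added. The record does not specify which ligand applies to this ER variant. As the name indicates, the fusion has no epitope tag, and the depositor notes that it can be detected on western blots with an anti-ER antibody. The construct is suited to generating stable, puromycin-selected cell populations in which SNAIL function can be switched on to study its downstream effects.
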