Addgene plasmid #19292: pBabePuro-hSNAIL.ER.NoTag
Depositing lab: Eric Fearon. Depositing organization: University of Michigan. Publication: The SLUG zinc-finger protein represses E-cadherin in breast cancer. Hajra KM, Chen DY, Fearon ER. Cancer Res. 2002 Mar 15. 62(6):1613-8. PubMed 11912130.
Backbone
  Vector backbone: pBabePuro
  Backbone manufacturer: Alan Friedman
  Backbone size w/o insert (bp): 6400
  Vector type: Mammalian Expression, Retroviral
  Selectable markers: Puromycin
Growth in bacteria
  Bacterial resistance: Ampicillin, 100 μg/mL
  Growth temperature: 37°C
  Growth strain: DH5alpha
  Copy number: High Copy
Gene/Insert
  Gene/Insert name: SNAIL
  Species: H. sapiens (human)
  Insert size (bp): 810
  Entrez Gene: SNAI1 (a.k.a. SLUGH2, SNA, SNAH, SNAIL, SNAIL1, dJ710H13.1)
  Tag / fusion protein: mouse ERalpha ligand-binding domain (C terminal on backbone)
  Cloning method: Restriction Enzyme; 5′ cloning site BamHI (not destroyed); 3′ cloning site EcoRI (not destroyed)
  Sequencing primers: 5′ pBABE-5
Terms and licenses: Academic/Nonprofit Terms; Industry Terms: Not Available to Industry
Depositor comments: No epitope tag - can be detected on western blot using alpha-ER Ab
How to cite: pBabePuro-hSNAIL.ER.NoTag was a gift from Eric Fearon (Addgene plasmid # 19292 ; http://n2t.net/addgene:19292 ; RRID:Addgene_19292)
